Addgene plasmid #228605: pR-mClover3
Purpose: Mammalian expression of mClover3, for MuSIC barcode construction
Depositing lab: Marc Birtwistle. Depositing organization: Clemson University. Publication: Genetically Encoded Fluorescence Barcodes Allow for Single-Cell Analysis via Spectral Flow Cytometry. Lu X, Pritko DJ, Abravanel ME, Huggins JR, Ogunleye O, Biswas T, Ashy KC, Woods SK, Livingston MWT, Blenner MA, Birtwistle MR. ACS Synth Biol. 2025 May 16;14(5):1533-1548. doi: 10.1021/acssynbio.4c00807. Epub 2025 May 6. PubMed 40326708.
Backbone
  Vector backbone: pReceiver
  Backbone manufacturer: Birtwistle lab
  Vector type: Mammalian Expression
Growth in bacteria
  Bacterial resistance: Kanamycin, 50 μg/mL
  Growth temperature: 37°C
  Growth strain: DH5alpha
  Copy number: High Copy
Gene/Insert
  Gene/Insert name: mClover3
  Species: Synthetic
  Insert size (bp): 717
  Promoter: CMV
  Cloning method: Golden Gate
Terms and licenses: Academic/Nonprofit Terms; Industry Terms: Not Available to Industry
Depositor comments: Please visit https://doi.org/10.1101/2024.10.23.619855 for bioRxiv preprint.
How to cite: pR-mClover3 was a gift from Marc Birtwistle (Addgene plasmid # 228605 ; http://n2t.net/addgene:228605 ; RRID:Addgene_228605)
