[The description below was written by a language model from this plasmid's Addgene catalogue record and pLannotate feature annotations shown in this document.]
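Description:
pR-mClover3 is a small (about 4.2 kb) mammalian expression plasmid built on the depositing lab's pReceiver backbone. It carries the synthetic green/yellow fluorescent protein mClover3 as a 717 bp insert installed by Golden Gate cloning. The plasmid replicates in E. coli from a high-copy ColE1/pUC-type origin and is selected with kanamycin. An f1 bacteriophage origin is also present, a common legacy element that allows single-stranded DNA production.

The payload is a simple constitutive expression cassette. The human cytomegalovirus immediate-early enhancer and promoter drive the mClover3 coding sequence, an Aequorea victoria-derived, rapidly maturing monomeric fluorescent protein. An SV40 polyadenylation signal lies downstream on the circular map in the same orientation and presumably terminates the transcript. No fusion tags, linkers or additional reporters are annotated.

A second cassette places the Tn5 aminoglycoside phosphotransferase gene (NeoR/KanR) under an SV40 early promoter, followed by an HSV thymidine kinase poly(A) signal. This gene gives the kanamycin resistance used in bacteria and could in principle support G418 selection in mammalian cells, although the record does not describe that use. A short bleomycin-resistance fragment annotated beside it appears to be a remnant of the Tn5 region rather than a functional marker.

According to the record, the plasmid is intended for mammalian expression of mClover3 and serves as a component for constructing MuSIC barcodes. These are genetically encoded combinations of fluorescent proteins that are read out at the single-cell level by spectral flow cytometry. A single-fluorophore construct like this one would plausibly also serve as a reference for spectral unmixing, though the record does not say so.
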