Features (pLannotate 1.2.2; 10 found; start..end, strand, type, name):
     25..741     -  CDS            mClover3: mClover3 is a basic (constitutively fluorescent) green/yellow fluorescent protein published in 2016, derived from Aequorea victoria. It is reported to be a rapidly-maturing monomer with high acid sensitivity.
    795..998     -  promoter       CMV promoter: human cytomegalovirus (CMV) immediate early promoter
    999..1302    -  enhancer       CMV enhancer: human cytomegalovirus immediate early enhancer
   1483..2071    -  rep_origin     ori: high-copy-number ColE1/pMB1/pBR322/pUC origin of replication
   2130..2177    -  polyA_signal   HSV TK poly(A) signal: herpes simplex virus thymidine kinase polyadenylation signal (Cole and Stacy, 1985)
   2236..2388    -  CDS            ble (fragment): BLE_KLEPN - Experimental evidence at protein level: Swiss-Prot protein existence level 1. Binding protein with a strong affinity to the bleomycin family of antibiotics. Binds to CL990; an antimitotic-antibiotic compound. From Klebsiella pneumoniae.
   2409..3203    -  CDS            NeoR/KanR: aminoglycoside phosphotransferase from Tn5; aph(3')-II (or nptII); confers resistance to neomycin, kanamycin, and G418 (Geneticin®)
   3246..3456    -  promoter       SV40 promoter: SV40 early promoter
   3544..3972    +  rep_origin     f1 ori (sequence partly withheld): f1 bacteriophage origin of replication; arrow indicates direction of (+) strand synthesis
   4006..4127    -  polyA_signal   SV40 poly(A) signal: SV40 polyadenylation signal
>Addgene plasmid #228605 | pR-mClover3 | addgene full sequence | sequence record 452469 | Addgene NGS Result
CTTCAATTATGAAGACATGGAGCCCTTGTACAGCTCGTCCATGCCATGTGTAATCCCGGCGGCGGTCACG
AACTCCAGCAGGACCATGTGATCGCGCTTCTCGTTGGGGTCTTTGCTCAGCTTGGACTGATGGCTCAGGT
AGTGGTTGTCGGGCAGCAGCACGGGGCCGTCGCCGATGGGGGTGTTCTGCTGGTAGTGGTCGGCGAGCTG
CACGCTGCCGTCCTCAACGTTGTGGCGGATCTTGAAGTTAGCCTTGATGCAGTTCTTCTGCTTGTCGGCC
GTGATATAGACGTAGTGGCTGTTGAAGTTGTACTCCAGCTTGTGCCCCAGGATGTTGCCGTCCTCCTTGA
AGTCGATGCCCTTCAGCTCGATGCGGTTCACCAGGGTGTCGCCCTCGAACTTCACCTCGGCGCGGGTCTT
GTAGGTACCGTCGTCCTTGAAAGAGATGGTGCGCTCCTGGACGTAGCCTTCGGGCATGGCGGACTTGAAG
AAGTCGTGCTGCTTCATGTGGTCGGGGTAGCGGCTGAAGCAGGCCACGCCGTAGCCGAAGGTGGTCACGA
GGGTGGGCCAGGGCACGGGCAGCTTGCCGGTGGTGCAGATGAACTTCAGGGTCAGCTTGCCGTTGGTGGC
ATCGCCCTCGCCCTCGCCGCGGACGCTGAACTTGTGGCCGTTTACGTCGCCGTCCAGCTCGACCAGGATG
GGCACCACCCCGGTGAACAGCTCCTCGCCCTTGCTCACCATGGTGGCGGCGGATCCATTTCGATAAGCCA
GTAAGCACGAGGCTGATCAGCGGTAGCTCTGCTTATATAGACCTCCCACCGTACACGCCTACCGCCCATT
TGCGTCAATGGGGCGGAGTTGTTACGACATTTTGGAAAGTCCCGTTGATTTTGGTGCCAAAACAAACTCC
CATTGACGTCAATGGGGTGGAGACTTGGAAATCCCCGTGAGTCAAACCGCTATCCACGCCCATTGATGTA
CTGCCAAAACCGCATCACCATGGTAATAGCGATGACTAATACGTAGATGTACTGCCAAGTAGGAAAGTCC
CATAAGGTCATGTACTGGGCATAATGCCAGGCGGGCCATTTACCGTCATTGACGTCAATAGGGGGCGTAC
TTGGCATATGATACACTTGATGTACTGCCAAGTGGGCAGTTTACCGTAAATACTCCACCCATTGACGTCA
ATGGAAAGTCCCTATTGGCGTTACTATGGGAACATACGTCATTATTGACGTCAATGGGCGGGGGTCGTTG
GGCGGTCAGCCAGGCGGGCCATTTACCGTAAGTTATGTAACGGCTAGCCGGAACTCCATATATGGGCTAT
GAACTAATGACCCCGTAATTGATTACTATTAATAACTAATGCATGGCGGTAATACGGTTATCCACAGAAT
CAGGGGATAACGCAGGAAAGAACATGTGAGCAAAAGGCCAGCAAAAGGCCAGGAACCGTAAAAAGGCCGC
GTTGCTGGCGTTTTTCCATAGGCTCCGCCCCCCTGACGAGCATCACAAAAATCGACGCTCAAGTCAGAGG
TGGCGAAACCCGACAGGACTATAAAGATACCAGGCGTTTCCCCCTGGAAGCTCCCTCGTGCGCTCTCCTG
TTCCGACCCTGCCGCTTACCGGATACCTGTCCGCCTTTCTCCCTTCGGGAAGCGTGGCGCTTTCTCATAG
CTCACGCTGTAGGTATCTCAGTTCGGTGTAGGTCGTTCGCTCCAAGCTGGGCTGTGTGCACGAACCCCCC
GTTCAGCCCGACCGCTGCGCCTTATCCGGTAACTATCGTCTTGAGTCCAACCCGGTAAGACACGACTTAT
CGCCACTGGCAGCAGCCACTGGTAACAGGATTAGCAGAGCGAGGTATGTAGGCGGTGCTACAGAGTTCTT
GAAGTGGTGGCCTAACTACGGCTACACTAGAAGAACAGTATTTGGTATCTGCGCTCTGCTGAAGCCAGTT
ACCTTCGGAAAAAGAGTTGGTAGCTCTTGATCCGGCAAACAAACCACCGCTGGTAGCGGTGGTTTTTTTG
TTTGCAAGCAGCAGATTACGCGCAGAAAAAAAGGATCTCAAGAAGATCCTTTGATCTTTTCTACGGGGTC
TGACGCTCAGTGGAACGAACCGCGTTTATGAACAAACGACCCAACACCGTGCGTTTTATTCTGTCTTTTT
ATTGCCGTCATAGCGCGGGTTCCTTCCGGTATTGTCTCCTTCCGTGTTTCAGTTAGCCTCCCCCTAGGGT
GGGCGAAGAACTCCAGCATGAGATCCCCGCGCTGGAGGATCATCCAGCCGGCGTCCCGGAAAACGATTCC
GAAGCCCAACCTTTCATAGAAGGCGGCGGTGGAATCGAAATCTCGTGATGGCAGGTTGGGCGTCGCTTGG
TCGGTCATTTCGAACCCCAGAGTCCCGCTCAGAAGAACTCGTCAAGAAGGCGATAGAAGGCGATGCGCTG
CGAATCGGGAGCGGCGATACCGTAAAGCACGAGGAAGCGGTCAGCCCATTCGCCGCCAAGCTCTTCAGCA
ATATCACGGGTAGCCAACGCTATGTCCTGATAGCGGTCCGCCACACCCAGCCGGCCACAGTCGATGAATC
CAGAAAAGCGGCCATTTTCCACCATGATATTCGGCAAGCAGGCATCGCCATGGGTCACGACGAGATCCTC
GCCGTCGGGCATGCTCGCCTTGAGCCTGGCGAACAGTTCGGCTGGCGCGAGCCCCTGATGCTCTTCGTCC
AGATCATCCTGATCGACAAGACCGGCTTCCATCCGAGTACGTGCTCGCTCGATGCGATGTTTCGCTTGGT
GGTCGAATGGGCAGGTAGCCGGATCAAGCGTATGCAGCCGCCGCATTGCATCAGCCATGATGGATACTTT
CTCGGCAGGAGCAAGGTGAGATGACAGGAGATCCTGCCCCGGCACTTCGCCCAATAGCAGCCAGTCCCTT
CCCGCTTCAGTGACAACGTCGAGCACAGCTGCGCAAGGAACGCCCGTCGTGGCCAGCCACGATAGCCGCG
CTGCCTCGTCTTGCAGTTCATTCAGGGCACCGGACAGGTCGGTCTTGACAAAAAGAACCGGGCGCCCCTG
CGCTGACAGCCGGAACACGGCGGCATCAGAGCAGCCGATTGTCTGTTGTGCCCAGTCATAGCCGAATAGC
CTCTCCACCCAAGCGGCCGGAGAACCTGCGTGCAATCCATCTTGTTCAATCATGCGAAACGATCCTCATC
CTGTCTCTTGATCGATCTTTGCAAAAGCCTAGGCCTCCAAAAAAGCCTCCTCACTACTTCTGGAATAGCT
CAGAGGCCGAGGCGGCCTCGGCCTCTGCATAAATAAAAAAAATTAGTCAGCCATGGGGCGGAGAATGGGC
GGAACTGGGCGGAGTTAGGGGCGGGATGGGCGGAGTTAGGGGCGGGACTATGGTTGCTGACTAATTGAGA
TGCATGCTTTGCATACTTCTGCCTGCTGGGGAGCCTGGGGACTTTCCACACCCTAACTGACACACATTCC
ACAGCTGGTTCTTTCCGCCTCAGGACTCTTCCTTTAAGTACTG
[124 nt withheld, positions 3544-3667]
C
[91 nt withheld, positions 3669-3759]
A
[49 nt withheld, positions 3761-3809]
CCTTTGACGTTGGAGTCCACGTTCTTT
[37 nt withheld, positions 3837-3873]
ACCCTATCTCGGTCTATTCTTTTGATTTATAAGGGATTTTGCCGATTTCGGCCTATTGGTTAAAAAATGA
GCTGATTTAACAAAAATTTAACGCGAATTTTAACAAAATATTAACGCTTACAATTTACGCCTTAAGATAC
ATTGATGAGTTTGGACAAACCACAACTAGAATGCAGTGAAAAAAATGCTTTATTTGTGAAATTTGTGATG
CTATTGCTTTATTTGTAACCATTATAAGCTGCAATAAACAAGTTAACAACAACAATTGCATTCATTTTAT
GTTTCAGAATTCCGACATCTGAATTCGT
