>Addgene plasmid #228605 | pR-mClover3 | depositor partial sequence | sequence record 449208 | mClover3
ATGGTGAGCAAGGGCGAGGAGCTGTTCACCGGGGTGGTGCCCATCCTGGTCGAGCTGGACGGCGACGTAA
ACGGCCACAAGTTCAGCGTCCGCGGCGAGGGCGAGGGCGATGCCACCAACGGCAAGCTGACCCTGAAGTT
CATCTGCACCACCGGCAAGCTGCCCGTGCCCTGGCCCACCCTCGTGACCACCTTCGGCTACGGCGTGGCC
TGCTTCAGCCGCTACCCCGACCACATGAAGCAGCACGACTTCTTCAAGTCCGCCATGCCCGAAGGCTACG
TCCAGGAGCGCACCATCTCTTTCAAGGACGACGGTACCTACAAGACCCGCGCCGAGGTGAAGTTCGAGGG
CGACACCCTGGTGAACCGCATCGAGCTGAAGGGCATCGACTTCAAGGAGGACGGCAACATCCTGGGGCAC
AAGCTGGAGTACAACTTCAACAGCCACTACGTCTATATCACGGCCGACAAGCAGAAGAACTGCATCAAGG
CTAACTTCAAGATCCGCCACAACGTTGAGGACGGCAGCGTGCAGCTCGCCGACCACTACCAGCAGAACAC
CCCCATCGGCGACGGCCCCGTGCTGCTGCCCGACAACCACTACCTGAGCCATCAGTCCAAGCTGAGCAAA
GACCCCAACGAGAAGCGCGATCACATGGTCCTGCTGGAGTTCGTGACCGCCGCCGGGATTACACATGGCA
TGGACGAGCTGTACAAG
